>Addgene plasmid #129304 | pT2MP.EF-pHlu | addgene full sequence | sequence record 265778 | Addgene NGS Result
CGTTAATATTTTGTTAAAATTCGCGTTAAATTTTTGTTAAATCAGCTCATTTTTTAACCAATAGGCCGAA
ATCGGCAAAATCCCTTATAAATCAAAAGAATAGACCGAGATAGGGT
[37 nt withheld, positions 117-153]
AAAGAACGTGGACTCCAACGTCAAAGG
[49 nt withheld, positions 181-229]
T
[91 nt withheld, positions 231-321]
G
[124 nt withheld, positions 323-446]
CCCATTCGCCATTCAGGCTGCGCAACTGTTGGGAAGGGCGATCGGTGCGGGCCTCTTCGCTATTACGCCA
GCTGGCGAAAGGGGGATGTGCTGCAAGGCGATTAAGTTGGGTAACGCCAGGGTTTTCCCAGTCACGACGT
TGTAAAACGACGGCCAGTGAATTGTAATACGACTCACTATAGGGCGAATTGGGTACCAGAGGTGTAAAGT
ACTTGAGTAATTTTACTTGATTACTGTACTTAAGTATTATTTTTGGGGATTTTTACTTTACTTGAGTACA
ATTAAAAATCAATACTTTTACTTTTACTTAATTACATTTTTTTAGAAAAAAAAGTACTTTTTACTCCTTA
CAATTTTATTTACAGTCAAAAAGTACTTATTTTTTGGAGATCACTTGTCGAGTAGGGATAACAGGGTAAT
GATCCCCCGGGCTGCAGTCGCGACGCGTCCTAGAGGGACAGCCCCCCCCCAAAGCCCCCAGGGATGTAAT
TACGTCCCTCCCCCGCTAGGGGGCAGCAGCGAGCCGCCCGGGGCTCCGCTCCGGTCCGGCGCTCCCCCCG
CATCCCCGAGCCGGCAGCGTGCGGGGACAGCCCGGGCACGGGGAAGGTGGCACGGGATCGCTTTCCTCTG
AACGCTTCTCGCTGCTCTTTGAGCCTGCAGACACCTGGGGGGATACGGGGAAAAAGCTTTAGGCTGAAAG
AGAGATTTAGAATGACAGAATCATAGAACGGCCTGGGTTGCAAAGGAGCACAGTGCTCATCCAGATCCAA
CCCCCTGCTATGTGCAGGGTCATCAACCAGCAGCCCAGGCTGCCCAGAGCCACATCCAGCCTGGCCTTGA
ATGCCTGCAGGGATGGGGCATCCACAGCCTCCTTGGGCAACCTGTTCAGTGCGTCACCACCCTCTGGGGG
AAAAACTGCCTCCTCATATCCAACCCAAACCTCCCCTGTCTCAGTGTAAAGCCATTCCCCCTTGTCCTAT
CAAGGGGGAGTTTGCTGTGACATTGTTGGTCTGGGGTGACACATGTTTGCCAATTCAGTGCATCACGGAG
AGGCAGATCTTGGGGATAAGGAAGTGCAGGACAGCATGGACGTGGGACATGCAGGTGTTGAGGGCTCTGG
GACACTCTCCAAGTCACAGCGTTCAGAACAGCCTTAAGGATAAGAAGATAGGATAGAAGGACAAAGAGCA
AGTTAAAACCCAGCATGGAGAGGAGCACAAAAAGGCCACAGACACTGCTGGTCCCTGTGTCTGAGCCTGC
ATGTTTGATGGTGTCTGGATGCAAGCAGAAGGGGTGGAAGAGCTTGCCTGGAGAGATACAGCTGGGTCAG
TAGGACTGGGACAGGCAGCTGGAGAATTGCCATGTAGATGTTCATACAATCGTCAAATCATGAAGGCTGG
AAAAGCCCTCCAAGATCCCCAAGACCAACCCCAACCCACCCACCGTGCCCACTGGCCATGTCCCTCAGTG
CCACATCCCCACAGTTCTTCATCACCTCCAGGGACGGTGACCCCCCCACCTCCGTGGGCAGCTGTGCCAC
TGCAGCACCGCTCTTTGGAGAAGGTAAATCTTGCTAAATCCAGCCCGACCCTCCCCTGGCACAACGTAAG
GCCATTATCTCTCATCCAACTCCAGGACGGAGTCAGTGAGGATGGGGCTCTAGGAATAAAATATCTTTAT
TTTCATTACATCTGTGTGTTGGTTTTTTGTGTGGTCGACATTGATTATTGACTAGATCATCGCGTGAGGC
TCCGGTGCCCGTCAGTGGGCAGAGCGCACATCGCCCACAGTCCCCGAGAAGTTGGGGGGAGGGGTCGGCA
ATTGAACCGGTGCCTAGAGAAGGTGGCGCGGGGTAAACTGGGAAAGTGATGTCGTGTACTGGCTCCGCCT
TTTTCCCGAGGGTGGGGGAGAACCGTATATAAGTGCAGTAGTCGCCGTGAACGTTCTTTTTCGCAACGGG
TTTGCCGCCAGAACACAGGTAAGTGCCGTGTGTGGTTCCCGCGGGCCTGGCCTCTTTACGGGTTATGGCC
CTTGCGTGCCTTGAATTACTTCCACGCCCCTGGCTGCAGTACGTGATTCTTGATCCCGAGCTTCGGGTTG
GAAGTGGGTGGGAGAGTTCGAGGCCTTGCGCTTAAGGAGCCCCTTCGCCTCGTGCTTGAGTTGAGGCCTG
GCCTGGGCGCTGGGGCCGCCGCGTGCGAATCTGGTGGCACCTTCGCGCCTGTCTCGCTGCTTTCGATAAG
TCTCTAGCCATTTAAAATTTTTGATGACCTGCTGCGACGCTTTTTTTCTGGCAAGATAGTCTTGTAAATG
CGGGCCAAGATCTGCACACTGGTATTTCGGTTTTTGGGGCCGCGGGCGGCGACGGGGCCCGTGCGTCCCA
GCGCACATGTTCGGCGAGGCGGGGCCTGCGAGCGCGGCCACCGAGAATCGGACGGGGGTAGTCTCAAGCT
GGCCGGCCTGCTCTGGTGCCTGGCCTCGCGCCGCCGTGTATCGCCCCGCCCTGGGCGGCAAGGCTGGCCC
GGTCGGCACCAGTTGCGTGAGCGGAAAGATGGCCGCTTCCCGGCCCTGCTGCAGGGAGCTCAAAATGGAG
GACGCGGCGCTCGGGAGAGCGGGCGGGTGAGTCACCCACACAAAGGAAAAGGGCCTTTCCGTCCTCAGCC
GTCGCTTCATGTGACTCCACGGAGTACCGGGCGCCGTCCAGGCACCTCGATTAGTTCTCGAGCTTTTGGA
GTACGTCGTCTTTAGGTTGGGGGGAGGGGTTTTATGCGATGGAGTTTCCCCACACTGAGTGGGTGGAGAC
TGAAGTTAGGCCAGCTTGGCACTTGATGTAATTCTCCTTGGAATTTGCCCTTTTTGAGTTTGGATCTTGG
TTCATTCTCAAGCCTCAGACAGTGGTTCAAAGTTTTTTTCTTCCATTTCAGGTGTCGTGAGGAATTAAAG
CTAGCGCTACCGGACTCAGATCTCGAGCTCAAGCTTCGAATTCTGCAGTCGACGGTACCGCGGGCCCGGG
ATCCACCGGTCGCCACCATGGTGAGCAAGGGTGAAGAGCTGTTTACCGGCGTGGTGCCGATTCTGGTGGA
ACTGGATGGTGACGTGAACGGCCACAAATTCAGCGTGTCCGGCGAAGGCGAGGGCGATGCCACCTATGGT
AAACTGACCCTGAAGTTTATCTGCACCACCGGCAAGCTGCCAGTGCCATGGCCAACCCTGGTGACCACCT
TTAGCTATGGCGTGCAGTGTTTCTCCCGCTACCCCGATCACATGAAACGTCATGACTTTTTCAAGAGCGC
CATGCCAGAAGGTTATGTGCAGGAGCGCACCATTTTCTTTAAAGATGACGGCAATTACAAGACCCGTGCG
GAAGTGAAATTTGAGGGCGATACCCTGGTGAACCGCATTGAACTGAAAGGCATCGACTTCAAGGATGACG
GTAATATTCTGGGCCACAAGCTGGAATATAACTACAATGAGCATCTGGTGTATATCATGGCAGATAAACA
GAAGAACGGCACCAAAGCTATTTTCCAGGTGCACCATAATATCGAGGATGGCGGTGTGCAGCTGGCAGAC
CATTATCAGCAGAACACCCCTATTGGCGATGGCCCTGTGCTGCTGCCGGACAATCACTACCTGCATACCC
AGTCTGCTCTGAGTAAAGATCCGAACGAAAAGCGCGACCACATGGTGCTGCTGGAGTTTGTGACCGCCGC
GGGTATCACCCATGGCATGGACGAGCTGTACAAATGAGCGGCCGCTCGATAAGCTTGATCGATGATCTAG
AGCTCGCTGATCAGCCTCGACTGTGCCTTCTAGTTGCCAGCCATCTGTTGTTTGCCCCTCCCCCGTGCCT
TCCTTGACCCTGGAAGGTGCCACTCCCACTGTCCTTTCCTAATAAAATGAGGAAATTGCATCGCATTGTC
TGAGTAGGTGTCATTCTATTCTGGGGGGTGGGGTGGGGCAGGACAGCAAGGGGGAGGATTGGGAAGACAA
TAGCAGGCATGCTGGGGATGCGGTGGGCTCTATGGCTTCTGAGGCGGAAAGAACCTGCAGCTTTTCCCAA
GGCAGTCTGGAGCATGCGCTTTAGCAGCCCCGCTGGGCACTTGGCGCTACACAAGTGGCCTCTGGCCTCG
CACACATTCCACATCCACCGGTAGGCGCCAACCGGCTCCGTTCTTTGGTGGCCCCTTCGCGCCACCTTCT
ACTCCTCCCCTAGTCAGGAAGTTCCCCCCCGCCCCGCAGCTCGCGTCGTGCAGGACGTGACAAATGGAAG
TAGCACGTCTCACTAGTCTCGTGCAGATGGACAGCACCGCTGAGCAATGGAAGCGGGTAGGCCTTTGGGG
CAGCGGCCAATAGCAGCTTTGCTCCTTCGCTTTCTGGGCTCAGAGGCTGGGAAGGGGTGGGTCCGGGGGC
GGGCTCAGGGGCGGGCTCAGGGGCGGGGCGGGCGCCCGAAGGTCCTCCGGAGGCCCGGCATTCTGCACGC
TTCAAAAGCGCACGTCTGCCGCGCTGTTCTCCTCTTCCTCATCTCCGGGCCTTTCGACCTGTGGCCACAA
CCATGACCGAGTACAAGCCCACGGTGCGCCTCGCCACCCGCGACGACGTCCCCAGGGCCGTACGCACCCT
CGCCGCCGCGTTCGCCGACTACCCCGCCACGCGCCACACCGTCGATCCGGACCGCCACATCGAGCGGGTC
ACCGAGCTGCAAGAACTCTTCCTCACGCGCGTCGGGCTCGACATCGGCAAGGTGTGGGTCGCGGACGACG
GCGCCGCGGTGGCGGTCTGGACCACGCCGGAGAGCGTCGAAGCGGGGGCGGTGTTCGCCGAGATCGGCCC
GCGCATGGCCGAGTTGAGCGGTTCCCGGCTGGCCGCGCAGCAACAGATGGAAGGCCTCCTGGCGCCGCAC
CGGCCCAAGGAGCCCGCGTGGTTCCTGGCCACCGTCGGCGTCTCGCCCGACCACCAGGGCAAGGGTCTGG
GCAGCGCCGTCGTGCTCCCCGGAGTGGAGGCGGCCGAGCGCGCCGGGGTGCCCGCCTTCCTGGAGACCTC
CGCGCCCCGCAACCTCCCCTTCTACGAGCGGCTCGGCTTCACCGTCACCGCCGACGTCGAGGTGCCCGAA
GGACCGCGCACCTGGTGCATGACCCGCAAGCCCGGTGCCTGACGCCCGCCCCACGACCCGCAGCGCCCGA
CCGAAAGGAGCGCACGACCCCATGCATCGATGATCTAGAGCTCGCTGATCAGCCTCGACTGTGCCTTCTA
GTTGCCAGCCATCTGTTGTTTGCCCCTCCCCCGTGCCTTCCTTGACCCTGGAAGGTGCCACTCCCACTGT
CCTTTCCTAATAAAATGAGGAAATTGCATCGCATTGTCTGAGTAGGTGTCATTCTATTCTGGGGGGTGGG
GTGGGGCAGGACAGCAAGGGGGAGGATTGGGAAGACAATAGCAGGCATGCTGGGGATGCGGTGGGCTCTA
TGGCTGCAGCCCAAGCTTGGCGTAATCATGGTCATAGCTGTTTCCTGTGTGAAATTGTTATCCGCTCACA
ATTCCACACAACATACGAGCCGGAAGCATAAAGTGTAAAGCCTGGGGTGCCTAATGAGTGAGCTAACTCA
CATTAATTGCGTTGCGCTCACTGCCCGCTTTCCAGTCGGGAAACCTGTCGTGCCAGCGGATCCCTAGAGG
GACAGCCCCCCCCCAAAGCCCCCAGGGATGTAATTACGTCCCTCCCCCGCTAGGGGGCAGCAGCGAGCCG
CCCGGGGCTCCGCTCCGGTCCGGCGCTCCCCCCGCATCCCCGAGCCGGCAGCGTGCGGGGACAGCCCGGG
CACGGGGAAGGTGGCACGGGATCGCTTTCCTCTGAACGCTTCTCGCTGCTCTTTGAGCCTGCAGACACCT
GGGGGGATACGGGGAAAAAGCTTTAGGCTGAAAGAGAGATTTAGAATGACAGAATCATAGAACGGCCTGG
GTTGCAAAGGAGCACAGTGCTCATCCAGATCCAACCCCCTGCTATGTGCAGGGTCATCAACCAGCAGCCC
AGGCTGCCCAGAGCCACATCCAGCCTGGCCTTGAATGCCTGCAGGGATGGGGCATCCACAGCCTCCTTGG
GCAACCTGTTCAGTGCGTCACCACCCTCTGGGGGAAAAACTGCCTCCTCATATCCAACCCAAACCTCCCC
TGTCTCAGTGTAAAGCCATTCCCCCTTGTCCTATCAAGGGGGAGTTTGCTGTGACATTGTTGGTCTGGGG
TGACACATGTTTGCCAATTCAGTGCATCACGGAGAGGCAGATCTTGGGGATAAGGAAGTGCAGGACAGCA
TGGACGTGGGACATGCAGGTGTTGAGGGCTCTGGGACACTCTCCAAGTCACAGCGTTCAGAACAGCCTTA
AGGATAAGAAGATAGGATAGAAGGACAAAGAGCAAGTTAAAACCCAGCATGGAGAGGAGCACAAAAAGGC
CACAGACACTGCTGGTCCCTGTGTCTGAGCCTGCATGTTTGATGGTGTCTGGATGCAAGCAGAAGGGGTG
GAAGAGCTTGCCTGGAGAGATACAGCTGGGTCAGTAGGACTGGGACAGGCAGCTGGAGAATTGCCATGTA
GATGTTCATACAATCGTCAAATCATGAAGGCTGGAAAAGCCCTCCAAGATCCCCAAGACCAACCCCAACC
CACCCACCGTGCCCACTGGCCATGTCCCTCAGTGCCACATCCCCACAGTTCTTCATCACCTCCAGGGACG
GTGACCCCCCCACCTCCGTGGGCAGCTGTGCCACTGCAGCACCGCTCTTTGGAGAAGGTAAATCTTGCTA
AATCCAGCCCGACCCTCCCCTGGCACAACGTAAGGCCATTATCTCTCATCCAACTCCAGGACGGAGTCAG
TGAGGATGGGGCTCTAGCCGGACCGACGCGTCTCGATAGGGATAACAGGGTAATTGATCCAATACTCAAG
TACAATTTTAATGGAGTACTTTTTTACTTTTACTCAAGTAAGATTCTAGCCAGATACTTTTACTTTTAAT
TGAGTAAAATTTTCCCTAAGTACTTGTACTTTCACTTGAGTAAAATTTTTGAGTACTTTTTACACCTCTG
GAGCTCCAGCTTTTGTTCCCTTTAGTGAGGGTTAATTTCGAGCTTGGCGTAATCATGGTCATAGCTGTTT
CCTGTGTGAAATTGTTATCCGCTCACAATTCCACACAACATACGAGCCGGAAGCATAAAGTGTAAAGCCT
GGGGTGCCTAATGAGTGAGCTAACTCACATTAATTGCGTTGCGCTCACTGCCCGCTTTCCAGTCGGGAAA
CCTGTCGTGCCAGCTGCATTAATGAATCGGCCAACGCGCGGGGAGAGGCGGTTTGCGTATTGGGCGCTCT
TCCGCTTCCTCGCTCACTGACTCGCTGCGCTCGGTCGTTCGGCTGCGGCGAGCGGTATCAGCTCACTCAA
AGGCGGTAATACGGTTATCCACAGAATCAGGGGATAACGCAGGAAAGAACATGTGAGCAAAAGGCCAGCA
AAAGGCCAGGAACCGTAAAAAGGCCGCGTTGCTGGCGTTTTTCCATAGGCTCCGCCCCCCTGACGAGCAT
CACAAAAATCGACGCTCAAGTCAGAGGTGGCGAAACCCGACAGGACTATAAAGATACCAGGCGTTTCCCC
CTGGAAGCTCCCTCGTGCGCTCTCCTGTTCCGACCCTGCCGCTTACCGGATACCTGTCCGCCTTTCTCCC
TTCGGGAAGCGTGGCGCTTTCTCATAGCTCACGCTGTAGGTATCTCAGTTCGGTGTAGGTCGTTCGCTCC
AAGCTGGGCTGTGTGCACGAACCCCCCGTTCAGCCCGACCGCTGCGCCTTATCCGGTAACTATCGTCTTG
AGTCCAACCCGGTAAGACACGACTTATCGCCACTGGCAGCAGCCACTGGTAACAGGATTAGCAGAGCGAG
GTATGTAGGCGGTGCTACAGAGTTCTTGAAGTGGTGGCCTAACTACGGCTACACTAGAAGAACAGTATTT
GGTATCTGCGCTCTGCTGAAGCCAGTTACCTTCGGAAAAAGAGTTGGTAGCTCTTGATCCGGCAAACAAA
CCACCGCTGGTAGCGGTGGTTTTTTTGTTTGCAAGCAGCAGATTACGCGCAGAAAAAAAGGATCTCAAGA
AGATCCTTTGATCTTTTCTACGGGGTCTGACGCTCAGTGGAACGAAAACTCACGTTAAGGGATTTTGGTC
ATGAGATTATCAAAAAGGATCTTCACCTAGATCCTTTTAAATTAAAAATGAAGTTTTAAATCAATCTAAA
GTATATATGAGTAAACTTGGTCTGACAGTTACCAATGCTTAATCAGTGAGGCACCTATCTCAGCGATCTG
TCTATTTCGTTCATCCATAGTTGCCTGACTCCCCGTCGTGTAGATAACTACGATACGGGAGGGCTTACCA
TCTGGCCCCAGTGCTGCAATGATACCGCGAGACCCACGCTCACCGGCTCCAGATTTATCAGCAATAAACC
AGCCAGCCGGAAGGGCCGAGCGCAGAAGTGGTCCTGCAACTTTATCCGCCTCCATCCAGTCTATTAATTG
TTGCCGGGAAGCTAGAGTAAGTAGTTCGCCAGTTAATAGTTTGCGCAACGTTGTTGCCATTGCTACAGGC
ATCGTGGTGTCACGCTCGTCGTTTGGTATGGCTTCATTCAGCTCCGGTTCCCAACGATCAAGGCGAGTTA
CATGATCCCCCATGTTGTGCAAAAAAGCGGTTAGCTCCTTCGGTCCTCCGATCGTTGTCAGAAGTAAGTT
GGCCGCAGTGTTATCACTCATGGTTATGGCAGCACTGCATAATTCTCTTACTGTCATGCCATCCGTAAGA
TGCTTTTCTGTGACTGGTGAGTACTCAACCAAGTCATTCTGAGAATAGTGTATGCGGCGACCGAGTTGCT
CTTGCCCGGCGTCAATACGGGATAATACCGCGCCACATAGCAGAACTTTAAAAGTGCTCATCATTGGAAA
ACGTTCTTCGGGGCGAAAACTCTCAAGGATCTTACCGCTGTTGAGATCCAGTTCGATGTAACCCACTCGT
GCACCCAACTGATCTTCAGCATCTTTTACTTTCACCAGCGTTTCTGGGTGAGCAAAAACGGGAAGGCAAA
ATGCCGCAAAAAAGGGAATAAGGGCGACACGGAAATGTTGAATACTCATACTCTTCCTTTTTCAATATTA
TTGAAGCATTTATCAGGGTTATTGTCTCATGAGCGGATACATATTTGAATGTATTTAGAAAAATAAACAA
ATAGGGGTTCCGCGCACATTTCCCCGAAAAGTGCCACCTAAATTGTAAG
Features (pLannotate 1.2.2; 28 found; start..end, strand, type, name):
     18..446     -  rep_origin     f1 ori (sequence partly withheld): f1 bacteriophage origin of replication; arrow indicates direction of (+) strand synthesis
    451..608     -  CDS            lacZα (fragment): LacZα fragment of β-galactosidase; lacZ fragment
    611..629     +  promoter       T7 promoter: promoter for bacteriophage T7 RNA polymerase
    867..883     +  misc_feature   MCS (fragment): pBluescript multiple cloning site
   1436..1564    -  CDS            OR51A4 (fragment): O51A4_HUMAN - Experimental evidence at transcript level: Swiss-Prot protein existence level 2. Odorant receptor. From Homo sapiens (Human).
   2111..2159    +  polyA_signal   poly(A) signal: synthetic polyadenylation signal
   2163..2181    +  enhancer       CMV enhancer (fragment): human cytomegalovirus immediate early enhancer
   2195..3376    +  promoter       EF-1α promoter: strong constitutive promoter for human elongation factor EF-1α
   3386..3466    +  misc_feature   MCS: multiple cloning site
   3480..4190    +  CDS            pHluorin, ratiometric: pHluorin, ratiometric is a multistate long stokes shift fluorescent protein published in 1998, derived from Aequorea victoria.
   4247..4471    +  polyA_signal   bGH poly(A) signal: bovine growth hormone polyadenylation signal
   4475..4491    +  promoter       SV40 promoter (fragment): SV40 enhancer and early promoter
   4496..4982    +  promoter       PGK promoter: mouse phosphoglycerate kinase 1 promoter
   4999..5598    +  CDS            PuroR: puromycin N-acetyltransferase; pac from Streptomyces alboniger; confers resistance to puromycin
   5685..5909    +  polyA_signal   bGH poly(A) signal: bovine growth hormone polyadenylation signal
   5961..5977    -  protein_bind   lac operator: The lac repressor binds to the lac operator to inhibit transcription in E. coli. This inhibition can be relieved by adding lactose or isopropyl-β-D-thiogalactopyranoside (IPTG). lac repressor encoded by lacI
   5985..6015    -  promoter       lac promoter: promoter for the E. coli lac operon
   6030..6051    -  protein_bind   CAP binding site: CAP binding activates transcription in the presence of cAMP. E. coli catabolite activator protein
   6064..6103    -  CDS            lacI (fragment): lac repressor; lacI; The lac repressor binds to the lac operator to inhibit transcription in E. coli. This inhibition can be relieved by adding lactose or isopropyl-β-D-thiogalactopyranoside (IPTG).
   6650..6778    -  CDS            OR51A4 (fragment): O51A4_HUMAN - Experimental evidence at transcript level: Swiss-Prot protein existence level 2. Odorant receptor. From Homo sapiens (Human).
   7535..7553    -  promoter       T3 promoter: promoter for bacteriophage T3 RNA polymerase
   7598..7614    -  protein_bind   lac operator: The lac repressor binds to the lac operator to inhibit transcription in E. coli. This inhibition can be relieved by adding lactose or isopropyl-β-D-thiogalactopyranoside (IPTG). lac repressor encoded by lacI
   7622..7652    -  promoter       lac promoter: promoter for the E. coli lac operon
   7667..7688    -  protein_bind   CAP binding site: CAP binding activates transcription in the presence of cAMP. E. coli catabolite activator protein
   7701..7793    -  CDS            lacI (fragment): lac repressor; lacI; The lac repressor binds to the lac operator to inhibit transcription in E. coli. This inhibition can be relieved by adding lactose or isopropyl-β-D-thiogalactopyranoside (IPTG).
   7976..8564    -  rep_origin     ori: high-copy-number ColE1/pMB1/pBR322/pUC origin of replication
   8735..9595    -  CDS            AmpR: β-lactamase; bla; confers resistance to ampicillin, carbenicillin, and related antibiotics
   9596..9700    -  promoter       AmpR promoter: bla
