[The description below was written by a language model from this plasmid's Addgene catalogue record and pLannotate feature annotations shown in this document.]
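Description:
pT2MP.EF-pHlu is a mammalian expression plasmid built on the pT2+MCS backbone, a Tol2 transposon vector, and is intended for delivering a genetically encoded pH sensor into cultured cells. It is propagated in E. coli as a high-copy plasmid through a ColE1/pUC-type origin with ampicillin selection (AmpR under its bla promoter). It also retains pBluescript-derived remnants: an f1 origin, a lacZα fragment, T7 and T3 promoters, and lac promoter/operator elements.

The payload comprises two tandem expression units in the same orientation. In the first, the human EF-1α promoter, followed by a multiple cloning site, drives the coding sequence for ratiometric pHluorin, terminated by a bGH polyadenylation signal. Ratiometric pHluorin is an Aequorea victoria GFP derivative whose excitation spectrum shifts with pH, so the ratio of signals at two excitation wavelengths reports pH largely independently of expression level. A synthetic poly(A) signal sits just upstream of the EF-1α promoter, presumably to limit read-through transcription into the cassette. The second unit uses the mouse PGK promoter to express puromycin N-acetyltransferase with its own bGH poly(A), allowing puromycin selection of mammalian cells.

The Tol2 terminal repeats are not annotated by name in the feature table. The unannotated stretches flanking the two cassettes likely contain the transposon arms, and the two identical-length hits labelled as OR51A4 fragments on either side are probably spurious matches rather than a real gene. When supplied with Tol2 transposase from a separate source, the region between the arms can integrate into the genome to give stable pHluorin-expressing lines. The associated work concerns quantitative live-cell imaging of metabolic state, where pH measurement complements a fluorescent ATP indicator.
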