Addgene plasmid #129304: pT2MP.EF-pHlu
Purpose: pH measurement, Tol2 transposon
Depositing lab: Yasushi Okada. Depositing organization: RIKEN Center for Biosystems Dynamics Research, Kobe. Publication: Live cell imaging of metabolic heterogeneity by quantitative fluorescent ATP indicator protein, QUEEN-37C. Yaginuma H, Okada Y. bioRxiv 2021.10.08.463131 10.1101/2021.10.08.463131.
Backbone
  Vector backbone: pT2+MCS
  Vector type: Mammalian Expression
  Selectable markers: Puromycin
Growth in bacteria
  Bacterial resistance: Ampicillin, 100 μg/mL
  Growth temperature: 37°C
  Growth strain: DH5alpha
  Copy number: High Copy
Gene/Insert
  Gene/Insert name: pHluorin (from H. Imamura)
  Species: Synthetic
  Cloning method: Restriction Enzyme; 5′ cloning site Unknown (unknown if destroyed)
Terms and licenses: Academic/Nonprofit Terms; Industry Terms: Not Available to Industry
Depositor comments: Depositor Adm #1019 . Please visit https://www.biorxiv.org/content/10.1101/2021.10.08.463131v1 for bioRxiv preprint.
How to cite: pT2MP.EF-pHlu was a gift from Yasushi Okada (Addgene plasmid # 129304 ; http://n2t.net/addgene:129304 ; RRID:Addgene_129304)
